>Addgene plasmid #175313 | pH6HTC_ggHUR-Halo | addgene full sequence | sequence record 345494 | Addgene NGS Result
CATCCTGACGGATGGCCTTTTTGCGTTTCTACAAACTCTTTTGTTTATTTTTCTAAATACATTCAAATAT
GTATCCGCTCATGGATCTCGATCCCGCGAAATTAATACGACTCACTATAGGGTATTTTAACTTTACTAAG
GAGCGATCGCTTCCGAATTCCTACCGCGGATATCTAGAGCCACCATGGCGTCTAATGGTTATGAAGACCA
CATGGCTGAAGATTGCAGAGATGACATCGGCAGAACAAATCTAATTGTGAACTACCTCCCCCAGAACATG
ACGCAGGATGAGCTACGGAGCCTATTTAGCAGTATTGGCGAAGTGGAATCTGCAAAGCTGATTCGGGACA
AAGTTGCAGGACACAGCTTAGGCTATGGTTTTGTGAACTACGTTACTGCAAAAGATGCAGAAAGAGCAAT
AAACACACTGAACGGCCTCAGACTGCAGTCAAAAACGATCAAGGTTTCCTATGCTCGTCCAAGTTCTGAA
GTTATCAAGGACGCTAATTTATACATCAGTGGGCTCCCGAGGTCGATGACACAGAAGGATGTAGAGGATA
TGTTCTCACGTTTTGGGCGCATCATCAATTCCCGTGTGCTCGTGGATCAAACCACAGGTTTATCCAGAGG
GGTCGCATTTATCCGGTTTGACAAAAGGTCAGAAGCAGAAGAGGCAATTACAAATTTCAATGGTCACAAA
CCCCCAGGTTCCTCCGAACCCATCACGGTGAAGTTTGCAGCCAATCCCAACCAGAACAAAAACGTGGCCC
TGTTGTCGCAGCTGTGCCATTCACCAGCGAGGCGGTTCGGAGGGCCGGTCCACCACCAGGCGCAGAGATT
CAGGTTCTCTCCTATGGGTGTAGATCACATGAGTGGGCTTTCTGGTGTAAATGTTCCAGGAAACGCATCT
TCTGGCTGGTGTATCTTCATCTACAACCTTGGTCAAGATGCTGATGAGGGAATCCTCTGGCAGATGTTTG
GCCCCTTTGGTGCGGTTACCAATGTGAAAGTTATTCGGGATTTCAACACCAACAAGTGCAAAGGTTTTGG
TTTTGTGACCATGACAAACTATGAAGAAGCTGCAATGGCCATAGCAAGTCTTAATGGCTACCGCCTGGGG
GACAAAATCTTACAGGTTTCCTTCAAAACCAACAAGTCCCACAAAGGCGGCTCCGGCTCCTGCAGGCGAG
CTCTCGAGCCAACCACTGAGGATCTGTACTTTCAGAGCGATAACGATGGATCCGAAATCGGTACTGGCTT
TCCATTCGACCCCCATTATGTGGAAGTCCTGGGCGAGCGCATGCACTACGTCGATGTTGGTCCGCGCGAT
GGCACCCCTGTGCTGTTCCTGCACGGTAACCCGACCTCCTCCTACGTGTGGCGCAACATCATCCCGCATG
TTGCACCGACCCATCGCTGCATTGCTCCAGACCTGATCGGTATGGGCAAATCCGACAAACCAGACCTGGG
TTATTTCTTCGACGACCACGTCCGCTTCATGGATGCCTTCATCGAAGCCCTGGGTCTGGAAGAGGTCGTC
CTGGTCATTCACGACTGGGGCTCCGCTCTGGGTTTCCACTGGGCCAAGCGCAATCCAGAGCGCGTCAAAG
GTATTGCATTTATGGAGTTCATCCGCCCTATCCCGACCTGGGACGAATGGCCAGAATTTGCCCGCGAGAC
CTTCCAGGCCTTCCGCACCACCGACGTCGGCCGCAAGCTGATCATCGATCAGAACGTTTTTATCGAGGGT
ACGCTGCCGATGGGTGTCGTCCGCCCGCTGACTGAAGTCGAGATGGACCATTACCGCGAGCCGTTCCTGA
ATCCTGTTGACCGCGAGCCACTGTGGCGCTTCCCAAACGAGCTGCCAATCGCCGGTGAGCCAGCGAACAT
CGTCGCGCTGGTCGAAGAATACATGGACTGGCTGCACCAGTCCCCTGTCCCGAAGCTGCTGTTCTGGGGC
ACCCCAGGCGTTCTGATCCCACCGGCCGAAGCCGCTCGCCTGGCCAAAAGCCTGCCTAACTGCAAGGCTG
TGGACATCGGCCCGGGTCTGAATCTGCTGCAAGAAGACAACCCGGACCTGATCGGCAGCGAGATCGCGCG
CTGGCTGTCTACTCTGGAGATTTCCGGTCATCATCACCATCACCACTAATAGTCAACCGCTGAGCAATAA
CTAGCATAACCCCTTGGGGCCTCTAAACGGGTCTTGAGGGGTTTTTTGCTGAAAGGAGGAACTATATCCG
GTTCGCTTGCTGTCCATAAAACCGCCCAGTCTAGCTATCGCCATGTAAGCCCACTGCAAGCTACCTGCTT
TCTCTTTGCGCTTGCGTTTTCCCTTGTCCAGATAGCCCAGTAGCTGACATTCATCCGGGGTCAGCACCGT
TTCTGCGGACTGGCTTTCTACGTAATGGTTTCTTAGACGTCAGGTGGCACTTTTCGGGGAAATGTGCGCG
GAACCCCTATTTGTTTATTTTTCTAAATACATTCAAATATGTATCCGCTCATGAGACAATAACCCTGATA
AATGCTTCAATAATATTGAAAAAGGAAGAGTATGAGTATTCAACATTTCCGTGTCGCCCTTATTCCCTTT
TTTGCGGCATTTTGCCTTCCTGTTTTTGCTCACCCAGAAACGCTGGTGAAAGTAAAAGATGCTGAAGATC
AGTTGGGTGCACGAGTGGGTTACATCGAACTGGATCTCAACAGCGGTAAGATCCTTGAGAGTTTTCGCCC
CGAAGAACGTTTTCCAATGATGAGCACTTTCAAAGTTCTGCTATGTGGCGCGGTATTATCCCGTATTGAC
GCCGGGCAAGAGCAACTCGGTCGCCGCATACACTATTCTCAGAATGACTTGGTTGAGTACTCACCAGTCA
CAGAAAAGCATCTTACGGATGGCATGACAGTAAGAGAATTATGCAGTGCTGCCATAACCATGAGTGATAA
CACTGCGGCCAACTTACTTCTGACAACTATCGGAGGACCGAAGGAGCTAACCGCTTTTTTGCACAACATG
GGGGATCATGTAACTCGCCTTGATCGTTGGGAACCGGAGCTGAATGAAGCCATACCAAACGACGAGCGTG
ACACCACGATGCCTGTAGCAATGGCAACAACGTTGCGCAAACTATTAACTGGCGAACTACTTACTCTAGC
TTCCCGGCAACAATTAATAGACTGGATGGAGGCGGATAAAGTTGCAGGACCACTTCTGCGCTCGGCCCTT
CCGGCTGGCTGGTTTATTGCTGATAAATCTGGAGCCGGTGAGCGTGGGTCTCGCGGTATCATTGCAGCAC
TGGGGCCAGATGGTAAGCCCTCCCGTATCGTAGTTATCTACACGACGGGGAGTCAGGCAACTATGGATGA
ACGAAATAGACAGATCGCTGAGATAGGTGCCTCACTGATTAAGCATTGGTAATTCGAAATGACCGACCAA
GCGACGCCCAACCGGTATCAGCTCACTCAAAGGCGGTAATACGGTTATCCACAGAATCAGGGGATAACGC
AGGAAAGAACATGTGAGCAAAAGGCCAGCAAAAGGCCAGGAACCGTAAAAAGGCCGCGTTGCTGGCGTTT
TTCCATAGGCTCCGCCCCCCTGACGAGCATCACAAAAATCGACGCTCAAGTCAGAGGTGGCGAAACCCGA
CAGGACTATAAAGATACCAGGCGTTTCCCCCTGGAAGCTCCCTCGTGCGCTCTCCTGTTCCGACCCTGCC
GCTTACCGGATACCTGTCCGCCTTTCTCCCTTCGGGAAGCGTGGCGCTTTCTCATAGCTCACGCTGTAGG
TATCTCAGTTCGGTGTAGGTCGTTCGCTCCAAGCTGGGCTGTGTGCACGAACCCCCCGTTCAGCCCGACC
GCTGCGCCTTATCCGGTAACTATCGTCTTGAGTCCAACCCGGTAAGACACGACTTATCGCCACTGGCAGC
AGCCACTGGTAACAGGATTAGCAGAGCGAGGTATGTAGGCGGTGCTACAGAGTTCTTGAAGTGGTGGCCT
AACTACGGCTACACTAGAAGGACAGTATTTGGTATCTGCGCTCTGCTGAAGCCAGTTACCTTCGGAAAAA
GAGTTGGTAGCTCTTGATCCGGCAAACAAACCACCGCTGGTAGCGGTGGTTTTTTTGTTTGCAAGCAGCA
GATTACGCGCAGAAAAAAAGGATTTCAAGAAGATCCTTTGATCTTTTCTACGGGGTCTGACGCTCAGTGG
AACGAAAACTCACGTTAAGGGCATATGATGGTAGTGTGGGGTCTCCCCATGCGAGAGTAGGGAACTGCCA
GGCATCAAATAAAACGAAAGGCTCAGTCGAAAGACTGGGCCTTTCGTTTTATCTGTTGTTTGTCGGTGAA
CGCTCTCCTGAGTAGGACAAATCCGCCGGGAGCGGATTTGAACGTTGCGAAGCAACGGCCCGGAGGGTGG
CGGGCAGGACGCCCGCCATAAACTGCCAGGCATCAAATTAAGCAGAAGGC
Features (pLannotate 1.2.2; 12 found; start..end, strand, type, name):
     40..83      +  promoter       AmpR promoter (fragment): bla
    103..121     +  promoter       T7 promoter: promoter for bacteriophage T7 RNA polymerase
    191..1165    +  CDS            ELAVL1: ELAV1_HUMAN - Also known as HUR. Experimental evidence at protein level: Swiss-Prot protein existence level 1. RNA-binding protein that binds to the 3'-UTR region of mRNAs and increases their stability (PubMed:14517288, PubMed:18285462, PubMed:31358969). Involved in embryonic stem cells (ESCs) differentiation: preferentially binds mRNAs that are not methylated by N6-methyladenosine (m6A), stabilizing them, promoting ESCs differentiation (By similarity). Binds to poly-U elements and AU-rich elements (AREs) in the 3'-UTR of target mRNAs (PubMed:8626503, PubMed:17632515, PubMed:18285462, PubMed:2
   1208..1228    +  CDS            TEV site: tobacco etch virus (TEV) protease recognition and cleavage site
   1244..2127    +  CDS            HaloTag® (fragment): modified bacterial dehalogenase that forms covalent bonds with chloroalkane derivatives
   2171..2218    +  terminator     T7 terminator: transcription terminator for bacteriophage T7 RNA polymerase
   2228..2404    -  CDS            tnpA (fragment): TN5P_ECOLX - Also known as tnp. Experimental evidence at protein level: Swiss-Prot protein existence level 1. Mediates transposition of transposon Tn5 by a 'cut and paste' mechanism. First, the monomeric transposase binds the 19 bp inverted DNA repeats flanking the transposon. Then, dimerization of the DNA- bound transposase creates a synaptic DNA complex. After nicking of the first DNA strand, excision of the transposon proceeds through a series of intermediates. The transposase then mediates the insertion of the transposon at a new site by strand transfer. The activity of the wild- type tran
   2447..2551    +  promoter       AmpR promoter: bla
   2552..3412    +  CDS            AmpR: β-lactamase; bla; confers resistance to ampicillin, carbenicillin, and related antibiotics
   3570..4158    -  rep_origin     ori: high-copy-number ColE1/pMB1/pBR322/pUC origin of replication
   4276..4362    +  terminator     rrnB T1 terminator: Escherichia coli rrnB; transcription terminator T1 from the E. coli rrnB gene
   4454..21      +  terminator     rrnB T2 terminator (across the origin): transcription terminator T2 from the E. coli rrnB gene
