[The description below was written by a language model from this plasmid's Addgene catalogue record and pLannotate feature annotations shown in this document.]
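Description:
pH6HTC_ggHUR-Halo is a small (about 4.5 kb) bacterial and cell-free expression plasmid built on a version of the pH6HTC backbone from which the cer region has been removed. It replicates from a high-copy ColE1/pUC-type origin and is selected through the bla gene (AmpR, under its own promoter), which confers ampicillin resistance. rrnB T1 and T2 terminators sit upstream of the expression cassette, where they likely help insulate it from read-through transcription. A short fragment annotated as Tn5 transposase and a partial AmpR promoter also appear in the feature table; these look like backbone remnants rather than functional parts.

The payload is the chicken (Gallus gallus) ELAVL1 gene, also known as HUR, introduced by Gibson cloning. The automated annotation labels this coding region by its match to the human ELAVL1 protein, but the catalogue entry gives the species as chicken. ELAVL1 is an RNA-binding protein that recognises poly-U and AU-rich elements in mRNA 3' UTRs and stabilises its targets. Expression is driven by a T7 promoter and ends at a T7 terminator, so it requires T7 RNA polymerase, supplied either by a suitable E. coli expression host or by a cell-free transcription-translation system. The ELAVL1 coding sequence is followed in turn by a TEV protease recognition site and HaloTag, a modified dehalogenase that bonds covalently to chloroalkane ligands. The record describes the C-terminal tag as HaloTag-6xHis, although the His tag is not separately annotated.

The stated purpose is production of the HaloTag fusion protein. The covalent tag allows capture on chloroalkane resins, and the TEV site permits release of ELAVL1. The associated publication concerns large-scale identification of RNA-binding protein–RNA interactions.
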