Addgene plasmid #175313: pH6HTC_ggHUR-Halo
Purpose: Production of HaloTag fusion protein
Depositing lab: Claudia Kutter. Depositing organization: Karolinska Institutet. Publication: Large-scale identification of RBP-RNA interactions by RAPseq refines essentials of post-transcriptional gene regulation. Atanasoai I, Papavasileiou S, Preiß N, Kutter C. bioRxiv 2021.11.08.467743 10.1101/2021.11.08.467743.
Backbone
  Vector backbone: pH6HTC_minus_cer-region
  Vector type: Bacterial Expression ; Cell Free Expression
Growth in bacteria
  Bacterial resistance: Ampicillin, 100 μg/mL
  Growth temperature: 37°C
  Growth strain: DH5alpha
  Copy number: High Copy
Gene/Insert
  Gene/Insert name: HUR (alt name: ELAVL1)
  Species: G. gallus (chicken)
  Entrez Gene: ELAVL1 (a.k.a. HUA)
  Tag / fusion protein: HaloTag-6xHis (C terminal on backbone)
  Cloning method: Gibson Cloning
Terms and licenses: Academic/Nonprofit Terms; Industry Terms: Not Available to Industry
Depositor comments: Please visit https://doi.org/10.1101/2021.11.08.467743 for bioRxiv preprint.
How to cite: pH6HTC_ggHUR-Halo was a gift from Claudia Kutter (Addgene plasmid # 175313 ; http://n2t.net/addgene:175313 ; RRID:Addgene_175313)
